Addgene plasmid #157506: pD649-HAsp-VCAM1-COMP5AP-AviTag-9xHis
Purpose: Mammalian expression of cell-surface protein extracellular domain fused to COMP5AP-AviTag-9xHis. Protein is secreted from cells.
Depositing lab: Chris Garcia. Depositing organization: Stanford University. Publication: A Human IgSF Cell-Surface Interactome Reveals a Complex Network of Protein-Protein Interactions. Wojtowicz WM, Vielmetter J, Fernandes RA, Siepe DH, Eastman CL, Chisholm GB, Cox S, Klock H, Anderson PW, Rue SM, Miller JJ, Glaser SM, Bragstad ML, Vance J, Lam AW, Lesley SA, Zinn K, Garcia KC. Cell. 2020 Aug 20;182(4):1027-1043.e17. doi: 10.1016/j.cell.2020.07.025. PubMed 32822567.
Backbone
  Vector backbone: pD649
  Backbone size w/o insert (bp): 7153
  Vector type: Mammalian Expression
Growth in bacteria
  Bacterial resistance: Ampicillin, 100 μg/mL
  Growth temperature: 37°C
  Growth strain: DH5alpha
  Copy number: High Copy
Gene/Insert
  Gene/Insert name: VCAM1
  Species: H. sapiens (human)
  Insert size (bp): 2022
  Entrez Gene: VCAM1 (a.k.a. CD106, INCAM-100)
  Promoter: CMV/SP6
  Tag / fusion protein: COMP5AP-AviTag-9xHis (C terminal on backbone)
  Cloning method: Restriction Enzyme; 5′ cloning site GCGGCCGC (not destroyed); 3′ cloning site GGCGCGCC (not destroyed)
  Sequencing primers: 5′ ATTTAGGTGACACTATAG; 3′ CGTCGCACTCCATCACGGTG
Resource information
  A portion of this plasmid was derived from a plasmid made by: synthesis by ThermoFisher
Terms and licenses: Academic/Nonprofit Terms; Industry Terms: Not Available to Industry
Depositor comments: Some plasmids in this collection may have an IS4-like element ISVsa5 family transposase upstream of the CMV promoter.
How to cite: pD649-HAsp-VCAM1-COMP5AP-AviTag-9xHis was a gift from Chris Garcia (Addgene plasmid # 157506 ; http://n2t.net/addgene:157506 ; RRID:Addgene_157506)
