[The description below was written by a language model from this plasmid's Addgene catalogue record and pLannotate feature annotations shown in this document.]
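Description:
pD649-HAsp-VCAM1-COMP5AP-AviTag-9xHis is a 9.2 kb mammalian expression plasmid built on the pD649 backbone for producing the extracellular domain of human VCAM1 (CD106) as a secreted, multimerised fusion protein. It is maintained in E. coli at high copy through a ColE1/pUC-type origin and selected with ampicillin via the β-lactamase gene. Short annotated fragments of KanR, lacZα, an rrnB terminator and an f1 origin appear to be backbone remnants rather than functional parts. A separate cassette places a puromycin N-acetyltransferase coding sequence under the SV40 early promoter and the bacterial EM7 promoter, followed by an SV40 polyadenylation signal, which could allow puromycin selection of transfected cells. The depositor notes that some plasmids in this collection may carry an IS4-like transposase upstream of the CMV promoter; no such feature is annotated here.

Expression is driven by the CMV immediate-early enhancer and promoter, followed by a fragment of CMV intron A and an SP6 promoter that serves as a sequencing primer site and could support in vitro transcription. The open reading frame begins with a secretion signal: the name indicates "HAsp", while the annotation tool partially matches this region to a mouse IgH signal sequence. The VCAM1 ectodomain, cloned between retained NotI and AscI sites, is fused at its C terminus to the COMP coiled-coil domain, which drives pentamerisation, then human placental alkaline phosphatase, an AviTag for enzymatic biotinylation, and a polyhistidine tag (9xHis by name, annotated as 8xHis) for purification. A bGH polyadenylation signal terminates the transcript. The pentameric alkaline phosphatase format raises avidity and provides an enzymatic readout, which suits the construct to detecting weak extracellular binding events in the human IgSF cell-surface interactome screen it was made for.
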