Features (pLannotate 1.2.2; 24 found; start..end, strand, type, name):
    119..143     -  CDS            KanR (fragment): aminoglycoside phosphotransferase; aph(3')-Ia; confers resistance to kanamycin
    254..842     +  rep_origin     ori: high-copy-number ColE1/pMB1/pBR322/pUC origin of replication
   1067..1084    +  terminator     rrnB T2 terminator (fragment): transcription terminator T2 from the E. coli rrnB gene
   1109..1128    -  CDS            lacZα (fragment): LacZα fragment of β-galactosidase; lacZ fragment
   1584..1600    +  protein_bind   lac operator: The lac repressor binds to the lac operator to inhibit transcription in E. coli. This inhibition can be relieved by adding lactose or isopropyl-β-D-thiogalactopyranoside (IPTG). lac repressor encoded by lacI
   1843..2146    +  enhancer       CMV enhancer: human cytomegalovirus immediate early enhancer
   2147..2350    +  promoter       CMV promoter: human cytomegalovirus (CMV) immediate early promoter
   2486..2529    +  intron         CMV intron (fragment): modified intron A from human cytomegalovirus
   2581..2599    +  promoter       SP6 promoter: promoter for bacteriophage SP6 RNA polymerase
   2603..2640    +  CDS            IgH signal sequence (fragment): signal sequence from the mouse immunoglobulin heavy chain variable region
   2692..4770    +  CDS            VCAM1 (fragment): VCAM1_HUMAN - Experimental evidence at protein level: Swiss-Prot protein existence level 1. Important in cell-cell recognition. Appears to function in leukocyte-endothelial cell adhesion. Interacts with integrin alpha- 4/beta-1 (ITGA4/ITGB1) on leukocytes, and mediates both adhesion and signal transduction. The VCAM1/ITGA4/ITGB1 interaction may play a pathophysiologic role both in immune responses and in leukocyte emigration to sites of inflammation. From Homo sapiens (Human).
   4867..5046    +  CDS            Comp (fragment): COMP_RAT - Experimental evidence at protein level: Swiss-Prot protein existence level 1. May play a role in the structural integrity of cartilage via its interaction with other extracellular matrix proteins such as the collagens and fibronectin. Can mediate the interaction of chondrocytes with the cartilage extracellular matrix through interaction with cell surface integrin receptors. Could play a role in the pathogenesis of osteoarthritis. Potent suppressor of apoptosis in both primary chondrocytes and transformed cells. Suppresses apoptosis by blocking the activation of caspase-3 and by indu
   5034..6486    +  CDS            SEAP (fragment): secreted alkaline phosphatase from human placenta The natural enzyme has a C-terminal transmembrane sequence that is replaced by a GPI anchor.
   6511..6552    +  CDS            AviTag™ (fragment): peptide tag that allows for enzymatic biotinylation
   6556..6579    +  CDS            8xHis: 8xHis affinity tag
   6725..6836    +  polyA_signal   bGH poly(A) signal: bovine growth hormone polyadenylation signal
   6837..6945    +  rep_origin     f1 ori (fragment): f1 bacteriophage origin of replication; arrow indicates direction of (+) strand synthesis
   6959..7288    +  promoter       SV40 promoter: SV40 enhancer and early promoter
   7336..7383    +  promoter       EM7 promoter: synthetic bacterial promoter&nbsp
   7402..8001    +  CDS            PuroR (fragment): puromycin N-acetyltransferase; pac from Streptomyces; confers resistance to puromycin
   8011..8136    +  CDS            ble (fragment): BLE_KLEPN - Experimental evidence at protein level: Swiss-Prot protein existence level 1. Binding protein with a strong affinity to the bleomycin family of antibiotics. Binds to CL990; an antimitotic-antibiotic compound. From Klebsiella pneumoniae.
   8131..8252    +  polyA_signal   SV40 poly(A) signal: SV40 polyadenylation signal
   8305..9165    -  CDS            AmpR: β-lactamase; bla; confers resistance to ampicillin, carbenicillin, and related antibiotics
   9168..89      -  promoter       AmpR promoter (fragment) (across the origin): bla
>Addgene plasmid #157506 | pD649-HAsp-VCAM1-COMP5AP-AviTag-9xHis | addgene full sequence | sequence record 404161 | Addgene NGS Result
TTTCAATATTATTGAAGCATTTATCAGGGTTATTGTCTCATGAGCGGATACATATTTGAATGTATTTAGA
AAAATAAACAAATAGGGGTCAGTGTTACAACCAATTAACCAATTCTGAACATTATCGCGAGCCCATTTAT
ACCTGAATATGGCTCATAACACCCCTTGCTCATGACCAAAATCCCTTAACGTGAGTTACGCGCGCGTCGT
TCCACTGAGCGTCAGACCCCGTAGAAAAGATCAAAGGATCTTCTTGAGATCCTTTTTTTCTGCGCGTAAT
CTGCTGCTTGCAAACAAAAAAACCACCGCTACCAGCGGTGGTTTGTTTGCCGGATCAAGAGCTACCAACT
CTTTTTCCGAAGGTAACTGGCTTCAGCAGAGCGCAGATACCAAATACTGTTCTTCTAGTGTAGCCGTAGT
TAGCCCACCACTTCAAGAACTCTGTAGCACCGCCTACATACCTCGCTCTGCTAATCCTGTTACCAGTGGC
TGCTGCCAGTGGCGATAAGTCGTGTCTTACCGGGTTGGACTCAAGACGATAGTTACCGGATAAGGCGCAG
CGGTCGGGCTGAACGGGGGGTTCGTGCACACAGCCCAGCTTGGAGCGAACGACCTACACCGAACTGAGAT
ACCTACAGCGTGAGCTATGAGAAAGCGCCACGCTTCCCGAAGGGAGAAAGGCGGACAGGTATCCGGTAAG
CGGCAGGGTCGGAACAGGAGAGCGCACGAGGGAGCTTCCAGGGGGAAACGCCTGGTATCTTTATAGTCCT
GTCGGGTTTCGCCACCTCTGACTTGAGCGTCGATTTTTGTGATGCTCGTCAGGGGGGCGGAGCCTATGGA
AAAACGCCAGCAACGCGGCCTTTTTACGGTTCCTGGCCTTTTGCTGGCCTTTTGCTCACATGTTCTTTCC
TGCGTTATCCCCTGATTCTGTGGATAACCGTATTACCGCCTTTGAGTGAGCTGATACCGCTCGCCGCAGC
CGAACGACCGAGCGCAGCGAGTCAGTGAGCGAGGAAGCGGAAGGCGAGAGTAGGGAACTGCCAGGCATCA
AACTAAGCAGAAGGCCCCTGACGGATGGCCTTTTTGCGTTTCTACAAACTCTTTCTGTGTTGTAAAACGA
CGGCCAGTCTTAAGCTCGGGCCCCCTGGGCGGTTCTGATAACGAGTAATCGTTAATCCGCAAATAACGTA
AAAACCCGCTTCGGCGGGTTTTTTTATGGGGGGAGTTTAGGGAAAGAGCATTTGTCAGAATATTTAAGGG
CGCCTGTCACTTTGCTTGATATATGAGAATTATTTAACCTTATAAATGAGAAAAAAGCAACGCACTTTAA
ATAAGATACGTTGCTTTTTCGATTGATGAACACCTATAATTAAACTATTCATCTATTATTTATGATTTTT
TGTATATACAATATTTCTAGTTTGTTAAAGAGAATTAAGAAAATAAATCTCGAAAATAATAAAGGGAAAA
TCAGTTTTTGATATCAAAATTATACATGTCAACGATAATACAAAATATAATACAAACTATAAGATGTTAT
CAGTATTTATTATCATTTAGAATAAATTTTGTGTCGCCCTTAATTGTGAGCGGATAACAATTACGAGCTT
CATGCACAGTGGCGTTGACTCAATATTGGCCATTAGCCATATTATTCATTGGTTATATAGCATAAATCAA
TATTGGCTATTGGCCATTGCATACGTTGTATCTATATCATAATATGTACATTTATATTGGCTCATGTCCA
ATATGACCGCCATGTTGGCATTGATTATTGACTAGTTATTAATAGTAATCAATTACGGGGTCATTAGTTC
ATAGCCCATATATGGAGTTCCGCGTTACATAACTTACGGTAAATGGCCCGCCTGGCTGACCGCCCAACGA
CCCCCGCCCATTGACGTCAATAATGACGTATGTTCCCATAGTAACGCCAATAGGGACTTTCCATTGACGT
CAATGGGTGGAGTATTTACGGTAAACTGCCCACTTGGCAGTACATCAAGTGTATCATATGCCAAGTACGC
CCCCTATTGACGTCAATGACGGTAAATGGCCCGCCTGGCATTATGCCCAGTACATGACCTTATGGGACTT
TCCTACTTGGCAGTACATCTACGTATTAGTCATCGCTATTACCATGGTGATGCGGTTTTGGCAGTACATC
AATGGGCGTGGATAGCGGTTTGACTCACGGGGATTTCCAAGTCTCCACCCCATTGACGTCAATGGGAGTT
TGTTTTGGCACCAAAATCAACGGGACTTTCCAAAATGTCGTAACAACTCCGCCCCATTGACGCAAATGGG
CGGTAGGCGTGTACGGTGGGAGGTCTATATAAGCAGAGCTCGTTTAGTGAACCGTCAGATCGCCTGGAGA
CGCCATCCACGCTGTTTTGACCTCCATAGAAGACACCGGGACCGATCCAGCCTCCGCGGCCGGGAACGGT
GCATTGGAACGCGGATTCCCCGTGCCAAGAGTGACGTAAGTACCGCCTATAGAGTCTATAGGCCCACCCC
CTTGGCTTCGTTAGAACGCGGCTACAATTAATACATAACCTTATGTATCATACACATACGATTTAGGTGA
CACTATAGAATAACATCCACTTTGCCTTTCTCTCCACAGGTGTCCACTCCCAGGTCCAACTGCACCTCGG
TTCTATCGAAAACGCGCCTGCTAGCGCCACCATGAAGACCATCATTGCCCTGAGCTACATCTTCTGCCTG
GTGTTCGCTGCGGCCGCCTTCAAGATCGAGACAACCCCTGAAAGCCGGTATCTGGCCCAGATCGGCGATA
GCGTGTCCCTGACATGTAGCACAACCGGCTGCGAGAGCCCATTCTTTAGCTGGCGGACACAGATCGACAG
CCCTCTGAACGGCAAAGTGACCAACGAGGGCACCACCAGCACACTGACCATGAATCCCGTGTCCTTCGGC
AACGAGCACAGCTACCTGTGTACAGCCACATGCGAGAGCAGAAAGCTGGAAAAGGGCATCCAGGTGGAAA
TCTACAGCTTCCCTAAGGACCCCGAGATCCACCTGTCTGGACCTCTGGAAGCCGGCAAGCCTATCACCGT
GAAGTGTAGCGTGGCCGACGTGTACCCCTTCGACAGACTGGAAATCGACCTGCTGAAGGGCGACCACCTG
ATGAAGTCCCAAGAGTTCCTGGAAGATGCCGACAGAAAGAGCCTGGAAACAAAGTCCCTGGAAGTGACCT
TCACACCCGTGATCGAGGACATCGGCAAGGTGCTCGTGTGTAGAGCCAAGCTGCACATCGACGAGATGGA
TAGCGTGCCAACAGTGCGGCAGGCCGTGAAAGAGCTGCAGGTCTACATCAGCCCCAAGAACACCGTGATC
AGCGTGAACCCCAGCACAAAGCTGCAAGAAGGCGGCAGCGTCACCATGACCTGTAGCTCTGAAGGACTGC
CCGCTCCTGAGATCTTCTGGTCCAAGAAGCTGGACAACGGCAACCTGCAGCACCTGAGCGGAAATGCCAC
ACTGACACTGATCGCCATGCGGATGGAAGATAGCGGCATCTATGTGTGCGAGGGCGTGAACCTGATCGGC
AAGAACCGGAAAGAGGTGGAACTGATCGTCCAAGAGAAGCCCTTCACCGTGGAAATCAGCCCCGGACCTA
GAATCGCCGCTCAGATCGGAGATTCCGTGATGCTGACCTGCTCTGTGATGGGCTGCGAGTCTCCCAGCTT
TTCTTGGAGAACCCAGATCGACTCCCCACTGTCTGGAAAAGTGCGGAGCGAGGGCACAAATAGCACCCTG
ACACTGTCCCCAGTGTCCTTTGAGAATGAGCACTCCTACCTGTGCACCGTGACCTGCGGCCACAAAAAGC
TCGAGAAGGGAATTCAGGTCGAGCTGTATAGCTTCCCCAGAGATCCCGAGATCGAGATGTCTGGCGGCCT
GGTTAATGGCAGCAGCGTGACAGTGTCTTGCAAGGTGCCAAGCGTGTACCCTCTGGACCGGCTGGAAATT
GAGCTGCTCAAAGGGGAGACAATCCTCGAGAATATCGAGTTCCTTGAGGACACCGACATGAAGTCTCTGG
AAAACAAGAGCCTCGAGATGACATTCATCCCCACCATCGAGGATACAGGCAAAGCCCTCGTGTGCCAGGC
CAAACTGCATATTGATGACATGGAATTCGAGCCCAAGCAGCGGCAGAGCACACAGACACTGTATGTGAAC
GTGGCCCCTAGAGACACCACAGTGCTGGTGTCCCCAAGCTCCATTCTGGAAGAGGGCAGCTCCGTGAACA
TGACATGCCTGAGCCAGGGCTTCCCCGCTCCAAAGATTCTGTGGTCAAGACAGCTGCCCAATGGCGAGCT
GCAGCCTCTGTCTGAGAATGCTACCCTGACTCTGATCAGCACCAAAATGGAAGATTCCGGCGTGTACCTG
TGCGAAGGCATCAATCAGGCCGGCAGAAGCAGAAAAGAAGTCGAGCTGATCATCCAAGTGACGCCCAAGG
ACATCAAGCTGACCGCCTTTCCAAGCGAGTCTGTGAAAGAGGGCGACACCGTCATCATCAGCTGCACCTG
TGGCAATGTGCCCGAGACATGGATCATCCTGAAGAAGAAGGCCGAGACAGGCGATACCGTGCTGAAGTCT
ATCGACGGCGCCTACACCATCAGAAAGGCCCAGCTGAAAGACGCCGGGGTGTACGAGTGCGAGTCCAAGA
ACAAAGTGGGCAGCCAGCTGAGATCTCTGACCCTGGATGTGCAGGGCAGAGAGAACAACAAGGACTACTT
CAGCCCCGAAGGCGCGCCGGAAGATCAAGTTGATCCAAGATTGATTGATGGCAAGGGCGGATCTCTGGAG
GTGCTGTTCCAGGGACCAGGCGGAAGCGGCAATCCCGGCGGCGATCTGGCCCCCCAGATGCTGCGCGAGC
TGCAGGAGACCAATGCCGCCCTGCAGGACGTGCGCGAGCTGCTGCGCCACCGCGTGAAGGAGATCACCTT
CCTGAAGAACACCGTGATGGAGTGCGACGCCTGCGGTATGCAGCCCTCTAGAGGCTCCGGCTCCATCATC
CCAGTTGAGGAGGAGAACCCGGACTTCTGGAACCGCGAGGCAGCCGAGGCCCTGGGTGCCGCCAAGAAGC
TGCAGCCTGCACAGACAGCCGCCAAGAACCTCATCATCTTCCTGGGCGATGGGATGGGGGTGTCTACGGT
GACAGCTGCCAGGATCCTAAAAGGGCAGAAGAAGGACAAACTGGGGCCTGAGATACCCCTGGCCATGGAC
CGCTTCCCATATGTGGCTCTGTCCAAGACATACAATGTAGACAAACATGTGCCAGACAGTGGAGCCACAG
CCACGGCCTACCTGTGCGGGGTCAAGGGCAACTTCCAGACCATTGGCTTGAGTGCAGCCGCCCGCTTTAA
CCAGTGCAACACGACACGCGGCAACGAGGTCATCTCCGTGATGAATCGGGCCAAGAAAGCAGGGAAGTCA
GTGGGAGTGGTAACCACCACACGAGTGCAGCACGCCTCGCCAGCCGGCACCTACGCCCACACGGTGAACC
GCAACTGGTACTCGGACGCCGACGTGCCTGCCTCGGCCCGCCAGGAGGGGTGCCAGGACATCGCTACGCA
GCTCATCTCCAACATGGACATTGACGTGATCCTAGGTGGAGGCCGAAAGTACATGTTTCGCATGGGAACC
CCAGACCCTGAGTACCCAGATGACTACAGCCAAGGTGGGACCAGGCTGGACGGGAAGAATCTGGTGCAGG
AATGGCTGGCGAAGCGCCAGGGTGCCCGGTATGTGTGGAACCGCACTGAGCTCATGCAGGCTTCCCTGGA
CCCGTCTGTGACCCATCTCATGGGTCTCTTTGAGCCTGGAGACATGAAATACGAGATCCACCGAGACTCC
ACACTGGACCCCTCCCTGATGGAGATGACAGAGGCTGCCCTGCGCCTGCTGAGCAGGAACCCCCGCGGCT
TCTTCCTCTTCGTGGAGGGTGGTCGCATCGACCATGGTCATCATGAAAGCAGGGCTTACCGGGCACTGAC
TGAGACGATCATGTTCGACGACGCCATTGAGAGGGCGGGCCAGCTCACCAGCGAGGAGGACACGCTGAGC
CTCGTCACTGCCGACCACTCCCACGTCTTCTCCTTCGGAGGCTACCCCCTGCGAGGGAGCTCCATCTTCG
GGCTGGCCCCTGGCAAGGCCCGGGACAGGAAGGCCTACACGGTCCTCCTATACGGAAACGGTCCAGGCTA
TGTGCTCAAGGACGGCGCCCGGCCGGATGTTACCGAGAGCGAGAGCGGGAGCCCCGAGTATCGGCAGCAG
TCAGCAGTGCCCCTGGACGAAGAGACCCACGCAGGCGAGGACGTGGCGGTGTTCGCGCGCGGCCCGCAGG
CGCACCTGGTTCACGGCGTGCAGGAGCAGACCTTCATAGCGCACGTCATGGCCTTCGCCGCCTGCCTGGA
GCCCTACACCGCCTGCGACCTGGCGCCCCCCGCCGGCACCACCGACGCCGCGCACCCGGGTGGCGGAGGA
CTGAACGACATCTTCGAGGCTCAGAAAATCGAATGGCACGAACATCACCATCACCATCACCATCACCATT
AAGGCCGGCCTGTAGTCACTGGCACAACGCGTTACCCGGTAAGCCAATCGGGTATACACGGTCGTCATAC
TGCAGACAGGGTTCTTCTACTTTGCAAGATAGTCTTGAGTAGTAAAATAAATAGATAGAGAAAATCAGCC
TCGACTGTGCCTTCTAGTTGCCAGCCATCTGTTGTTTGCCCCTCCCCCGTGCCTTCCTTGACCCTGGAAG
GTGCCACTCCCACTGTCCTTTCCTAATAAAATGAGGAAATTGCATCACAACACTCAACCCTATCTCGGTC
TATTCTTTTGATTTATAAGGGATTTTGCCGATTTCGGCCTATTGGTTAAAAAATGAGCTGATTTAACAAA
AATTTAACGCGAATTAATTCTGTGGAATGTGTGTCAGTTAGGGTGTGGAAAGTCCCCAGGCTCCCCAGCA
GGCAGAAGTATGCAAAGCATGCATCTCAATTAGTCAGCAACCAGGTGTGGAAAGTCCCCAGGCTCCCCAG
CAGGCAGAAGTATGCAAAGCATGCATCTCAATTAGTCAGCAACCATAGTCCCGCCCCTAACTCCGCCCAT
CCCGCCCCTAACTCCGCCCAGTTCCGCCCATTCTCCGCCCCATGGCTGACTAATTTTTTTTATTTATGCA
GAGGCCGAGGCCGCCTCTGCCTCTGAGCTATTCCAGAAGTAGTGAGGAGGCTTTTTTGGAGGCCTAGGCT
TTTGCAAAAAGCTCCCGGGAGCTTGTATATCCATTTTCGGATCTGATCAGCACGTGTTGACAATTAATCA
TCGGCATAGTATATCGGCATAGTATAATACGACAAGGTGAGGAACTAAACCATGACCGAGTACAAGCCCA
CGGTGCGCCTCGCCACCCGCGACGACGTCCCCAGGGCCGTACGCACCCTCGCCGCCGCGTTCGCCGACTA
CCCCGCCACGCGCCACACCGTCGATCCGGACCGCCACATCGAGCGGGTCACCGAGCTGCAAGAACTCTTC
CTCACGCGCGTCGGGCTCGACATCGGCAAGGTGTGGGTCGCGGACGACGGCGCCGCGGTGGCGGTCTGGA
CCACGCCGGAGAGCGTCGAAGCGGGGGCGGTGTTCGCCGAGATCGGCCCGCGCATGGCCGAGTTGAGCGG
TTCCCGGCTGGCCGCGCAGCAACAGATGGAAGGCCTCCTGGCGCCGCACCGGCCCAAGGAGCCCGCGTGG
TTCCTGGCCACCGTCGGCGTCTCGCCCGACCACCAGGGCAAGGGTCTGGGCAGCGCCGTCGTGCTCCCCG
GAGTGGAGGCGGCCGAGCGCGCCGGGGTGCCCGCCTTCCTGGAGACATCCGCGCCCCGCAACCTCCCCTT
CTACGAGCGGCTCGGCTTCACCGTCACCGCCGACGTCGAGGTGCCCGAAGGACCGCGCACCTGGTGCATG
ACCCGCAAGCCCGGTGCCTGACACGTGCTACGAGATTTCGATTCCACCGCCGCCTTCTATGAAAGGTTGG
GCTTCGGAATCGTTTTCCGGGACGCCGGCTGGATGATCCTCCAGCGCGGGGATCTCATGCTGGAGTTCTT
CGCCCACCCCAACTTGTTTATTGCAGCTTATAATGGTTACAAATAAAGCAATAGCATCACAAATTTCACA
AATAAAGCATTTTTTTCACTGCATTCTAGTTGTGGTTTGTCCAAACTCATCAATGTATCTTATCATGTCT
GTATACCGTCGACCTCTAGCTAGAGCTTGGCGTAATCATGGTCATTACCAATGCTTAATCAGTGAGGCAC
CTATCTCAGCGATCTGTCTATTTCGTTCATCCATAGTTGCCTGACTCCCCGTCGTGTAGATAACTACGAT
ACGGGAGGGCTTACCATCTGGCCCCAGCGCTGCGATGATACCGCGAGAACCACGCTCACCGGCTCCGGAT
TTATCAGCAATAAACCAGCCAGCCGGAAGGGCCGAGCGCAGAAGTGGTCCTGCAACTTTATCCGCCTCCA
TCCAGTCTATTAATTGTTGCCGGGAAGCTAGAGTAAGTAGTTCGCCAGTTAATAGTTTGCGCAACGTTGT
TGCCATCGCTACAGGCATCGTGGTGTCACGCTCGTCGTTTGGTATGGCTTCATTCAGCTCCGGTTCCCAA
CGATCAAGGCGAGTTACATGATCCCCCATGTTGTGCAAAAAAGCGGTTAGCTCCTTCGGTCCTCCGATCG
TTGTCAGAAGTAAGTTGGCCGCAGTGTTATCACTCATGGTTATGGCAGCACTGCATAATTCTCTTACTGT
CATGCCATCCGTAAGATGCTTTTCTGTGACTGGTGAGTACTCAACCAAGTCATTCTGAGAATAGTGTATG
CGGCGACCGAGTTGCTCTTGCCCGGCGTCAATACGGGATAATACCGCGCCACATAGCAGAACTTTAAAAG
TGCTCATCATTGGAAAACGTTCTTCGGGGCGAAAACTCTCAAGGATCTTACCGCTGTTGAGATCCAGTTC
GATGTAACCCACTCGTGCACCCAACTGATCTTCAGCATCTTTTACTTTCACCAGCGTTTCTGGGTGAGCA
AAAACAGGAAGGCAAAATGCCGCAAAAAAGGGAATAAGGGCGACACGGAAATGTTGAATACTCATATTCT
TCCTT
