>Addgene plasmid #157506 | pD649-HAsp-VCAM1-COMP5AP-AviTag-9xHis | depositor partial sequence | sequence record 304122 | insert (extracellular domain)
TTCAAGATCGAGACAACCCCTGAAAGCCGGTATCTGGCCCAGATCGGCGATAGCGTGTCCCTGACATGTA
GCACAACCGGCTGCGAGAGCCCATTCTTTAGCTGGCGGACACAGATCGACAGCCCTCTGAACGGCAAAGT
GACCAACGAGGGCACCACCAGCACACTGACCATGAATCCCGTGTCCTTCGGCAACGAGCACAGCTACCTG
TGTACAGCCACATGCGAGAGCAGAAAGCTGGAAAAGGGCATCCAGGTGGAAATCTACAGCTTCCCTAAGG
ACCCCGAGATCCACCTGTCTGGACCTCTGGAAGCCGGCAAGCCTATCACCGTGAAGTGTAGCGTGGCCGA
CGTGTACCCCTTCGACAGACTGGAAATCGACCTGCTGAAGGGCGACCACCTGATGAAGTCCCAAGAGTTC
CTGGAAGATGCCGACAGAAAGAGCCTGGAAACAAAGTCCCTGGAAGTGACCTTCACACCCGTGATCGAGG
ACATCGGCAAGGTGCTCGTGTGTAGAGCCAAGCTGCACATCGACGAGATGGATAGCGTGCCAACAGTGCG
GCAGGCCGTGAAAGAGCTGCAGGTCTACATCAGCCCCAAGAACACCGTGATCAGCGTGAACCCCAGCACA
AAGCTGCAAGAAGGCGGCAGCGTCACCATGACCTGTAGCTCTGAAGGACTGCCCGCTCCTGAGATCTTCT
GGTCCAAGAAGCTGGACAACGGCAACCTGCAGCACCTGAGCGGAAATGCCACACTGACACTGATCGCCAT
GCGGATGGAAGATAGCGGCATCTATGTGTGCGAGGGCGTGAACCTGATCGGCAAGAACCGGAAAGAGGTG
GAACTGATCGTCCAAGAGAAGCCCTTCACCGTGGAAATCAGCCCCGGACCTAGAATCGCCGCTCAGATCG
GAGATTCCGTGATGCTGACCTGCTCTGTGATGGGCTGCGAGTCTCCCAGCTTTTCTTGGAGAACCCAGAT
CGACTCCCCACTGTCTGGAAAAGTGCGGAGCGAGGGCACAAATAGCACCCTGACACTGTCCCCAGTGTCC
TTTGAGAATGAGCACTCCTACCTGTGCACCGTGACCTGCGGCCACAAAAAGCTCGAGAAGGGAATTCAGG
TCGAGCTGTATAGCTTCCCCAGAGATCCCGAGATCGAGATGTCTGGCGGCCTGGTTAATGGCAGCAGCGT
GACAGTGTCTTGCAAGGTGCCAAGCGTGTACCCTCTGGACCGGCTGGAAATTGAGCTGCTCAAAGGGGAG
ACAATCCTCGAGAATATCGAGTTCCTTGAGGACACCGACATGAAGTCTCTGGAAAACAAGAGCCTCGAGA
TGACATTCATCCCCACCATCGAGGATACAGGCAAAGCCCTCGTGTGCCAGGCCAAACTGCATATTGATGA
CATGGAATTCGAGCCCAAGCAGCGGCAGAGCACACAGACACTGTATGTGAACGTGGCCCCTAGAGACACC
ACAGTGCTGGTGTCCCCAAGCTCCATTCTGGAAGAGGGCAGCTCCGTGAACATGACATGCCTGAGCCAGG
GCTTCCCCGCTCCAAAGATTCTGTGGTCAAGACAGCTGCCCAATGGCGAGCTGCAGCCTCTGTCTGAGAA
TGCTACCCTGACTCTGATCAGCACCAAAATGGAAGATTCCGGCGTGTACCTGTGCGAAGGCATCAATCAG
GCCGGCAGAAGCAGAAAAGAAGTCGAGCTGATCATCCAAGTGACGCCCAAGGACATCAAGCTGACCGCCT
TTCCAAGCGAGTCTGTGAAAGAGGGCGACACCGTCATCATCAGCTGCACCTGTGGCAATGTGCCCGAGAC
ATGGATCATCCTGAAGAAGAAGGCCGAGACAGGCGATACCGTGCTGAAGTCTATCGACGGCGCCTACACC
ATCAGAAAGGCCCAGCTGAAAGACGCCGGGGTGTACGAGTGCGAGTCCAAGAACAAAGTGGGCAGCCAGC
TGAGATCTCTGACCCTGGATGTGCAGGGCAGAGAGAACAACAAGGACTACTTCAGCCCCGAA
